>Addgene plasmid #230330 | AiP14258 - pAAV-AiE1124m-minBG-SYFP2-P2A-3XFLAG-10aa-H2B-WPRE3-BGHpA (Alias: CN4258) | addgene full sequence | sequence record 470763 | Addgene NGS Result
GTGCTGATATGATGCGGTATTTTCTCCTTACGCATCTGTGCGGTATTTCACACCGCATA
[95 nt withheld, positions 60-154]
T
[46 nt withheld, positions 156-201]
C
[141 nt withheld, positions 203-343]
CCTTTGACGTTGGAGTCCACGTTCTTT
[37 nt withheld, positions 371-407]
ACTCTATCTCGGGCTATTCTTTTGATTTATAAGGGATTTTGCCGATTTCGGTCTATTGGTTAAAAAATGA
GCTGATTTAACAAAAATTTAACGCGAATTTTAACAAAATATTAACGTTTACAATTTTATGGTGCACTCTC
AGTACAATCTGCTCTGATGCCGCATAGTTAAGCCAGCCCCGACACCCGCCAACACCCGCTGACGCGCCCT
GACGGGCTTGTCTGCTCCCGGCATCCGCTTACAGACAAGCTGTGACCGTCTCCGGGAGCTGCATGTGTCA
GAGGTTTTCACCGTCATCACCGAAACGCGCGAGACGAAAGGGCCTCGTGATACGCCTATTTTTATAGGTT
AATGTCATGATAATAATGGTTTCTTAGACGTCAGGTGGCACTTTTCGGGGAAATGTGCGCGGAACCCCTA
TTTGTTTATTTTTCTAAATACATTCAAATATGTATCCGCTCATGAGACAATAACCCTGATAAATGCTTCA
ATAATATTGAAAAAGGAAGAGTATGAGTATTCAACATTTCCGTGTCGCCCTTATTCCCTTTTTTGCGGCA
TTTTGCCTTCCTGTTTTTGCTCACCCAGAAACGCTGGTGAAAGTAAAAGATGCTGAAGATCAGTTGGGTG
CACGAGTGGGTTACATCGAACTGGATCTCAACAGCGGTAAGATCCTTGAGAGTTTTCGCCCCGAAGAACG
TTTTCCAATGATGAGCACTTTTAAAGTTCTGCTATGTGGCGCGGTATTATCCCGTATTGACGCCGGGCAA
GAGCAACTCGGTCGCCGCATACACTATTCTCAGAATGACTTGGTTGAGTACTCACCAGTCACAGAAAAGC
ATCTTACGGATGGCATGACAGTAAGAGAATTATGCAGTGCTGCCATAACCATGAGTGATAACACTGCGGC
CAACTTACTTCTGACAACGATCGGAGGACCGAAGGAGCTAACCGCTTTTTTGCACAACATGGGGGATCAT
GTAACTCGCCTTGATCGTTGGGAACCGGAGCTGAATGAAGCCATACCAAACGACGAGCGTGACACCACGA
TGCCTGTAGCAATGGCAACAACGTTGCGCAAACTATTAACTGGCGAACTACTTACTCTAGCTTCCCGGCA
ACAATTAATAGACTGGATGGAGGCGGATAAAGTTGCAGGACCACTTCTGCGCTCGGCCCTTCCGGCTGGC
TGGTTTATTGCTGATAAATCTGGAGCCGGTGAGCGTGGGTCTCGCGGTATCATTGCAGCACTGGGGCCAG
ATGGTAAGCCCTCCCGTATCGTAGTTATCTACACGACGGGGAGTCAGGCAACTATGGATGAACGAAATAG
ACAGATCGCTGAGATAGGTGCCTCACTGATTAAGCATTGGTAACTGTCAGACCAAGTTTACTCATATATA
CTTTAGATTGATTTAAAACTTCATTTTTAATTTAAAAGGATCTAGGTGAAGATCCTTTTTGATAATCTCA
TGACCAAAATCCCTTAACGTGAGTTTTCGTTCCACTGAGCGTCAGACCCCGTAGAAAAGATCAAAGGATC
TTCTTGAGATCCTTTTTTTCTGCGCGTAATCTGCTGCTTGCAAACAAAAAAACCACCGCTACCAGCGGTG
GTTTGTTTGCCGGATCAAGAGCTACCAACTCTTTTTCCGAAGGTAACTGGCTTCAGCAGAGCGCAGATAC
CAAATACTGTTCTTCTAGTGTAGCCGTAGTTAGGCCACCACTTCAAGAACTCTGTAGCACCGCCTACATA
CCTCGCTCTGCTAATCCTGTTACCAGTGGCTGCTGCCAGTGGCGATAAGTCGTGTCTTACCGGGTTGGAC
TCAAGACGATAGTTACCGGATAAGGCGCAGCGGTCGGGCTGAACGGGGGGTTCGTGCACACAGCCCAGCT
TGGAGCGAACGACCTACACCGAACTGAGATACCTACAGCGTGAGCTATGAGAAAGCGCCACGCTTCCCGA
AGGGAGAAAGGCGGACAGGTATCCGGTAAGCGGCAGGGTCGGAACAGGAGAGCGCACGAGGGAGCTTCCA
GGGGGAAACGCCTGGTATCTTTATAGTCCTGTCGGGTTTCGCCACCTCTGACTTGAGCGTCGATTTTTGT
GATGCTCGTCAGGGGGGCGGAGCCTATGGAAAAACGCCAGCAACGCGGCCTTTTTACGGTTCCTGGCCTT
TTGCTGGCCTTTTGCTCATATCAGCACACAATTGCCCATTATACGCGCGTATAATGGACTATTGTGTGCT
GATAACATGTCCTGCAGGCAGCTGCGCGCTCGCTCGCTCACTGAGGCCGCCCGGGCGTCGGGCGACCTTT
GGTCGCCCGGCCTCAGTGAGCGAGCGAGCGCGCAGAGAGGGAGTGGCCAACTCCATCACTAGGGGTTCCT
GCGGCCGCACGCGTACTAGCCGTGCTCAAAAGCCCGAGGTGACTATTGCGGCCGATAGGACCACGGGGTC
ACAGGAAGCAGCAGCCGGTGAGGGACCAGGCCCTCTTCCTTTGTGTGGGTGACTCACCCGCCCGCTCCAC
CGGGCTGCCGCGTCCTCCATTTTGAGCTCCTTGCAACAGGGCCCGGGAGCGGCCATCTTTCCACGCACGC
AACTGGTGCCGGACGGGATGGCCTCACCCTAGTTAGGGAGGCAGGGCAACGCGGCGCCGCCAAGCCAGAT
CGTGCCGGGTGCTGGGGCCACATGGCCTCGGCACGCTAAGAGCTCGGGCTGGGCATAAAAGTCAGGGCAG
AGCCATCTATTGCTTACATTTGCTTCTGGGATCCAGATCTTTCGAAGCTAGCGCTACCGGTCGCCACCAT
GGTCTCCAAGGGCGAGGAGCTGTTCACCGGGGTGGTGCCCATCCTGGTCGAGCTGGACGGCGATGTCAAC
GGCCACAAGTTCAGCGTGTCCGGCGAGGGCGAGGGCGATGCCACCTACGGCAAGCTGACCCTGAAGCTGA
TCTGCACCACCGGCAAGCTGCCCGTGCCCTGGCCCACCCTCGTGACCACCCTGGGCTACGGCGTGCAGTG
CTTCGCCCGCTACCCCGACCACATGAAGCAGCACGACTTCTTCAAGTCCGCCATGCCCGAAGGCTACGTC
CAGGAGCGCACCATCTTCTTCAAAGACGACGGCAACTACAAGACCCGCGCCGAGGTGAAGTTCGAGGGCG
ACACCCTGGTGAACCGCATCGAGCTGAAGGGCATCGACTTCAAGGAGGACGGCAACATCCTGGGGCACAA
GCTGGAGTACAACTACAACAGCCACAACGTCTATATCACCGCCGACAAGCAGAAGAACGGCATCAAGGCC
AACTTCAAGATCCGCCACAACATCGAGGACGGCGGCGTGCAGCTCGCCGACCACTACCAGCAGAACACCC
CCATCGGCGACGGCCCCGTGCTGCTGCCCGACAACCACTACCTGAGCTACCAGTCCAAGCTGAGCAAAGA
CCCCAACGAGAAGCGCGATCACATGGTCCTGCTGGAGTTCGTGACCGCCGCCGGGATCACTCTCGGCATG
GACGAGCTGTACAAGGGCTCTGGTGCTACCAACTTCTCACTGTTGAAACAGGCAGGGGATGTAGAGGAGA
ATCCAGGGCCTGGTGCTAGTGGAGACTACAAAGACCATGACGGAGATTATAAAGATCATGACATCGATTA
CAAGGATGACGATGACAAGTCCGGACTCAGATCTGGAGGCTCCGGAGGCCCAGAGCCAGCGAAGTCTGCT
CCCGCCCCGAAAAAGGGCTCCAAGAAGGCGGTGACTAAGGCGCAGAAGAAAGGCGGCAAGAAGCGCAAGC
GCAGCCGCAAGGAGAGCTATTCCATCTATGTGTATAAGGTTCTGAAGCAGGTCCACCCTGACACCGGCAT
TTCGTCCAAGGCCATGGGCATCATGAACTCGTTTGTGAACGACATTTTCGAGCGCATCGCAGGTGAGGCT
TCCCGCCTGGCGCATTACAACAAGCGCTCGACCATCACCTCCAGGGAGATCCAGACGGCCGTGCGCCTGC
TGCTGCCTGGGGAGTTGGCCAAGCACGCCGTGTCCGAGGGTACTAAGGCCATCACCAAGTACACCAGCGC
TAAGTAATGAGGCGCGCCGCGGCCGCGAATTCGATATCATAATCAACCTCTGGATTACAAAATTTGTGAA
AGATTGACTGGTATTCTTAACTATGTTGCTCCTTTTACGCTATGTGGATACGCTGCTTTAATGCCTTTGT
ATCATGCTATTGCTTCCCGTATGGCTTTCATTTTCTCCTCCTTGTATAAATCCTGGTTAGTTCTTGCCAC
GGCGGAACTCATCGCCGCCTGCCTTGCCCGCTGCTGGACAGGGGCTCGGCTGTTGGGCACTGACAATTCC
GTGGCTCGAGAGATCTTCGACTGTGCCTTCTAGTTGCCAGCCATCTGTTGTTTGCCCCTCCCCCGTGCCT
TCCTTGACCCTGGAAGGTGCCACTCCCACTGTCCTTTCCTAATAAAATGAGGAAATTGCATCGCATTGTC
TGAGTAGGTGTCATTCTATTCTGGGGGGTGGGGTGGGGCAGGACAGCAAGGGGGAGGATTGGGAAGACAA
TAGCAGGCATGAGATCTCACGTGCGGACCGAGCGGCCGCAGGAACCCCTAGTGATGGAGTTGGCCACTCC
CTCTCTGCGCGCTCGCTCGCTCACTGAGGCCGGGCGACCAAAGGTCGCCCGACGCCCGGGCTTTGCCCGG
GCGGCCTCAGTGAGCGAGCGAGCGCGCAGCTGCCTGCAGGGGCGCCTATCAGCACACAATTGCCCATTAT
ACGCGCGTATAATGGACTATTGT
Features (pLannotate 1.2.2; 21 found; start..end, strand, type, name):
     10..59      -  misc_feature   bom (fragment): basis of mobility region from pBR322
     78..533     +  rep_origin     f1 ori (sequence partly withheld): f1 bacteriophage origin of replication; arrow indicates direction of (+) strand synthesis
    534..583     -  misc_feature   bom (fragment): basis of mobility region from pBR322
    685..720     -  CDS            rop (fragment): Rop protein, which maintains plasmids at low copy number; rop
    815..919     +  promoter       AmpR promoter: bla
    920..1780    +  CDS            AmpR: β-lactamase; bla; confers resistance to ampicillin, carbenicillin, and related antibiotics
   1951..2539    +  rep_origin     ori: high-copy-number ColE1/pMB1/pBR322/pUC origin of replication
   2596..2623    +  misc_feature   telR: telR; telomeric sequence from coliphage N15
   2624..2651    +  misc_feature   telL: telL; telomeric sequence from coliphage N15
   2669..2696    +  repeat_region  AAV2 ITR (fragment): inverted terminal repeat of adeno-associated virus serotype 2 inverted
   2725..2752    +  repeat_region  AAV2 ITR (fragment): inverted terminal repeat of adeno-associated virus serotype 2 inverted
   2809..3106    -  intron         mEF-1α intron (fragment): intron upstream of the start codon of mouse EF-1α
   3206..3922    +  CDS            SYFP2: SYFP2 is a basic (constitutively fluorescent) yellow fluorescent protein published in 2006, derived from Aequorea victoria. It is reported to be a very rapidly-maturing monomer with moderate acid sensitivity.
   4001..4066    +  CDS            3xFLAG: three tandem FLAG® epitope tags, followed by an enterokinase cleavage site
   4097..4474    +  CDS            H2B: human histone H2B; HIST1H2BJ
   4508..4665    +  misc_feature   WPRE (fragment): woodchuck hepatitis virus posttranscriptional regulatory element
   4671..4751    +  misc_feature   WPRE (fragment): woodchuck hepatitis virus posttranscriptional regulatory element
   4768..4879    +  polyA_signal   bGH poly(A) signal: bovine growth hormone polyadenylation signal
   4997..5137    +  repeat_region  AAV2 ITR: inverted terminal repeat of adeno-associated virus serotype 2 inverted
   5144..5171    +  misc_feature   telR: telR; telomeric sequence from coliphage N15
   5172..9       +  misc_feature   telL (across the origin): telL; telomeric sequence from coliphage N15
