[The description below was written by a language model from this plasmid's Addgene catalogue record and pLannotate feature annotations shown in this document.]
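Description:
AiP14258 (alias CN4258) is a 5.2 kb AAV transfer plasmid built on a pAAV2 backbone, designed to be packaged into recombinant adeno-associated virus for delivery to brain tissue. It is propagated in E. coli as a high-copy plasmid through a ColE1/pUC-type origin and is selected with ampicillin via the β-lactamase gene. An f1 phage origin is also present. The expression cassette lies between AAV2 inverted terminal repeats, which provide the signals for genome replication and encapsidation. The annotation finds the right-hand ITR intact but detects the left one only as short fragments. Short coliphage N15 telR/telL sequences are annotated just outside each ITR.

The payload is driven by AiE1124m, a candidate enhancer placed upstream of the minimal β-globin promoter (minBG). The minimal promoter has little activity of its own, so expression depends on the enhancer and is meant to be restricted to particular brain cell populations. The record does not say which populations. The enhancer is not labelled as such in the feature table. The region where it should sit carries only an automated partial match to a mouse EF-1α intron in reverse orientation, which may simply reflect sequence similarity.

The transcript encodes the yellow fluorescent protein SYFP2, a P2A self-cleaving peptide, and human histone H2B fused through a 10-amino-acid linker to an N-terminal 3xFLAG tag. Labelled cells should therefore show soluble yellow fluorescence together with a separate FLAG-tagged nuclear marker, which could be used for antibody detection or nuclear identification. A shortened WPRE (WPRE3) enhances transcript expression, and a bovine growth hormone polyadenylation signal terminates the message. The construct belongs to a suite of enhancer AAVs for genetic access to cortical cell types.
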