Addgene plasmid #230330: AiP14258 - pAAV-AiE1124m-minBG-SYFP2-P2A-3XFLAG-10aa-H2B-WPRE3-BGHpA (Alias: CN4258)
Purpose: AiE1124m is an enhancer sequence, designed to drive AAV-mediated transgene expression in specific populations of brain cells
Depositing lab: Allen Institute for Brain Science & Boaz Levi. Depositing organization: Allen Institute. Publication: A suite of enhancer AAVs and transgenic mouse lines for genetic access to cortical cell types. Ben-Simon Y, Hooper M, Narayan S, Daigle TL, Dwivedi D, Way SW, Oster A, Stafford DA, Mich JK, Taormina MJ, Martinez RA, Opitz-Araya X, Roth JR, Alexander JR, Allen S, Amster A, Arbuckle J, Ayala A, Baker PM, Bakken TE, Barcelli T, Barta S, Bendrick J, Bertagnolli D, Bielstein C, Bishwakarma P, Bowlus J, Boyer G, Brouner K, Casian B, Casper T, Chakka AB, Chakrabarty R, Chance RK, Chavan S, Clark M, Colbert K, Collman F, Daniel S, Departee M, DiValentin P, Donadio N, Dotson N, Egdorf T, Fliss T, Gabitto M, Garcia J, Gary A, Gasperini M, Gloe J, Goldy J, Gore BB, Graybuck L, Greisman N, Haeseleer F, Halterman C, Haradon Z, Hastings SD, Helback O, Ho W, Hockemeyer D, Huang C, Huff S, Hunker A, Johansen N, Jones D, Juneau Z, Kalmbach B, Kannan M, Khem S, Kussick E, Kutsal R, Larsen R, Lee C, Lee AY, Leibly M, Lenz GH, Li S, Liang E, Lusk N, Madigan Z, Malloy J, Malone J, McCue R, Melchor J, Mollenkopf T, Moosman S, Morin E, Newman D, Ng L, Ngo K, Omstead V, Otto S, Oyama A, Pena N, Pham T, Phillips E, Pom CA, Potekhina L, Ransford S, Ray PL, Rette D, Reynoldson C, Rimorin C, Rocha D, Ruiz A, Sanchez REA, Sawyer L, Sedeno-Cortes A, Sevigny JP, Shapovalova N, Shepard N, Shulga L, Sigler AR, Siverts L, Soliman S, Somasundaram S, Staats B, Stewart K, Szelenyi E, Tieu M, Trader C, Tran A, van Velthoven CTJ, Walker M, Wang Y, Weed N, Wirthlin M, Wood T, Wynalda B, Yao Z, Zhou T, Ariza J, Dee N, Reding M, Ronellenfitch K, Mufti S, Sunkin SM, Smith KA, Esposito L, Waters J, Thyagarajan B, Yao S, Lein ES, Zeng H, Levi BP, Ngai J, Ting JT, Tasic B. Cell. 2025 May 16:S0092-8674(25)00513-6. doi: 10.1016/j.cell.2025.05.002. PubMed 40403729.
Backbone
  Vector backbone: pAAV2
  Vector type: AAV
Growth in bacteria
  Bacterial resistance: Ampicillin, 100 μg/mL
  Growth temperature: 37°C
  Growth strain: NEB Stable
  Copy number: High Copy
Gene/Insert
  Gene/Insert name: SYFP2-P2A-3XFLAG-10aa-H2B
  Species: Synthetic
  Promoter: minBG
  Cloning method: Gibson Cloning
Terms and licenses: Academic/Nonprofit Terms; Industry Terms: Not Available to Industry
How to cite: AiP14258 - pAAV-AiE1124m-minBG-SYFP2-P2A-3XFLAG-10aa-H2B-WPRE3-BGHpA (Alias: CN4258) was a gift from Allen Institute for Brain Science & Boaz Levi (Addgene plasmid # 230330 ; http://n2t.net/addgene:230330 ; RRID:Addgene_230330)
